>Addgene plasmid #152724 | pGBW-m4133152 | depositor full sequence | sequence record 295736 | Full Sequence
CACCATGGTTGGGGCTTGTGTTCTTTGCAATTCACAGACTTCATTAAGATGTGGTGCTTGCATACGTAGA
CCATTCTTATGTTGTAAATGCTGTTACGACCATGTCATATCAACATCACATAAATTAGTCTTGTCTGTTA
ATCCGTATGTTTGCAATGCTCCAGGTTGTGATGTCACAGATGTGACTCAACTTTACTTAGGAGGTATGAG
CTATTATTGTAAATCACATAAACCACCCATTAGTTTTCCATTGTGTGCTAATGGACAAGTTTTTGGTTTA
TATAAAAATACATGTGTTGGTAGCGATAATGTTACTGACTTTAATGCAATTGCAACATGTGACTGGACAA
ATGCTGGTGATTACATTTTAGCTAACACCTGTACTGAAAGACTCAAGCTTTTTGCAGCAGAAACGCTCAA
AGCTACTGAGGAGACATTTAAACTGTCTTATGGTATTGCTACTGTACGTGAAGTGCTGTCTGACAGAGAA
TTACATCTTTCATGGGAAGTTGGTAAACCTAGACCACCACTTAACCGAAATTATGTCTTTACTGGTTATC
GTGTAACTAAAAACAGTAAAGTACAAATAGGAGAGTACACCTTTGAAAAAGGTGACTATGGTGATGCTGT
TGTTTACCGAGGTACAACAACTTACAAATTAAATGTTGGTGATTATTTTGTGCTGACATCACATACAGTA
ATGCCATTAAGTGCACCTACACTAGTGCCACAAGAGCACTATGTTAGAATTACTGGCTTATACCCAACAC
TCAATATCTCAGATGAGTTTTCTAGCAATGTTGCAAATTATCAAAAGGTTGGTATGCAAAAGTATTCTAC
ACTCCAGGGACCACCTGGTACTGGTAAGAGTCATTTTGCTATTGGCCTAGCTCTCTACTACCCTTCTGCT
CGCATAGTGTATACAGCTTGCTCTCATGCCGCTGTTGATGCACTATGTGAGAAGGCATTAAAATATTTGC
CTATAGATAAATGTAGTAGAATTATACCTGCACGTGCTCGTGTAGAGTGTTTTGATAAATTCAAAGTGAA
TTCAACATTAGAACAGTATGTCTTTTGTACTGTAAATGCATTGCCTGAGACGACAGCAGATATAGTTGTC
TTTGATGAAATTTCAATGGCCACAAATTATGATTTGAGTGTTGTCAATGCCAGATTACGTGCTAAGCACT
ATGTGTACATTGGCGACCCTGCTCAATTACCTGCACCACGCACATTGCTAACTAAGGGCACACTAGAACC
AGAATATTTCAATTCAGTGTGTAGACTTATGAAAACTATAGGTCCAGACATGTTCCTCGGAACTTGTCGG
CGTTGTCCTGCTGAAATTGTTGACACTGTGAGTGCTTTGGTTTATGATAATAAGCTTAAAGCACATAAAG
ACAAATCAGCTCAATGCTTTAAAATGTTTTATAAGGGTGTTATCACGCATGATGTTTCATCTGCAATTAA
CAGGCCACAAATAGGCGTGGTAAGAGAATTCCTTACACGTAACCCTGCTTGGAGAAAAGCTGTCTTTATT
TCACCTTATAATTCACAGAATGCTGTAGCCTCAAAGATTTTGGGACTACCAACTCAAACTGTTGATTCAT
CACAGGGCTCAGAATATGACTATGTCATATTCACTCAAACCACTGAAACAGCTCACTCTTGTAATGTAAA
CAGATTTAATGTTGCTATTACCAGAGCAAAAGTAGGCATACTTTGCATAATGTCTGATAGAGACCTTTAT
GACAAGTTGCAATTTACAAGTCTTGAAATTCCACGTAGGAATGTGGCAACTTTAGAAAACCTTTACTTTC
AGTCGAAGAGGCGATGGAAAAAGAATTTTATCGCGGTGAGTGCAGCCAACAGATTCAAAAAGATATCCTC
GTCTGGTGCCCTCTAAGGATCCGCAGGCCTCTGCTAGCTTGACTGACTGAGATACAGCGTACCTTCAGCT
CACAGACATGATAAGATACATTGATGAGTTTGGACAAACCACAACTAGAATGCAGTGAAAAAAATGCTTT
ATTTGTGAAATTTGTGATGCTATTGCTTTATTTGTAACCATTATAAGCTGCAATAAACAAGTTAACAACA
ACAATTGCATTCATTTTATGTTTCAGGTTCAGGGGGAGGTGTGGGAGGTTTTTTAAAGCAAGTAAAACCT
CTACAAATGTGGTATTGGCCCATCTCTATCGGTATCGTAGCATAACCCCTTGGGGCCTCTAAACGGGTCT
TGAGGGGTTTTTTGTGCCCCTCGGGCCGGATTGCTATCTACCGGCATTGGCGCAGAAAAAAATGCCTGAT
GCGACGCTGCGCGTCTTATACTCCCACATATGCCAGATTCAGCAACGGATACGGCTTCCCCAACTTGCCC
ACTTCCATACGTGTCCTCCTTACCAGAAATTTATCCTTAAGGTCGTCAGCTATCCTGCAGGCGATCTCTC
GATTTCGATCAAGACATTCCTTTAATGGTCTTTTCTGGACACCACTAGGGGTCAGAAGTAGTTCATCAAA
CTTTCTTCCCTCCCTAATCTCATTGGTTACCTTGGGCTATCGAAACTTAATTAACCAGTCAAGTCAGCTA
CTTGGCGAGATCGACTTGTCTGGGTTTCGACTACGCTCAGAATTGCGTCAGTCAAGTTCGATCTGGTCCT
TGCTATTGCACCCGTTCTCCGATTACGAGTTTCATTTAAATCATGTGAGCAAAAGGCCAGCAAAAGGCCA
GGAACCGTAAAAAGGCCGCGTTGCTGGCGTTTTTCCATAGGCTCCGCCCCCCTGACGAGCATCACAAAAA
TCGACGCTCAAGTCAGAGGTGGCGAAACCCGACAGGACTATAAAGATACCAGGCGTTTCCCCCTGGAAGC
TCCCTCGTGCGCTCTCCTGTTCCGACCCTGCCGCTTACCGGATACCTGTCCGCCTTTCTCCCTTCGGGAA
GCGTGGCGCTTTCTCATAGCTCACGCTGTAGGTATCTCAGTTCGGTGTAGGTCGTTCGCTCCAAGCTGGG
CTGTGTGCACGAACCCCCCGTTCAGCCCGACCGCTGCGCCTTATCCGGTAACTATCGTCTTGAGTCCAAC
CCGGTAAGACACGACTTATCGCCACTGGCAGCAGCCACTGGTAACAGGATTAGCAGAGCGAGGTATGTAG
GCGGTGCTACAGAGTTCTTGAAGTGGTGGCCTAACTACGGCTACACTAGAAGAACAGTATTTGGTATCTG
CGCTCTGCTGAAGCCAGTTACCTTCGGAAAAAGAGTTGGTAGCTCTTGATCCGGCAAACAAACCACCGCT
GGTAGCGGTGGTTTTTTTGTTTGCAAGCAGCAGATTACGCGCAGAAAAAAAGGATCTCAAGAAGATCCTT
TGATCTTTTCTACGGGGTCTGACGCTCAGTGGAACGAAAACTCACGTTAAGGGATTTTGGTCATGAGATT
ATCAAAAAGGATCTTCACCTAGATCCTTTTAAATTAAAAATGAAGTTTTAAATCAATCTAAAGTATATAT
GAGTAAACTTGGTCTGACAGTTACCAATGCTTAATCAGTGAGGCACCTATCTCAGCGATCTGTCTATTTC
GTTCATCCATAGTTGCATTTAAATTTCCGAACTCTCCAAGGCCCTCGTCGGAAAATCTTCAAACCTTTCG
TCCGATCCATCTTGCAGGCTACCTCTCGAACGAACTATCGCAAGTCTCTTGGCCGGCCTTGCGCCTTGGC
TATTGCTTGGCAGCGCCTATCGCCAGGTATTACTCCAATCCCGAATATCCGAGATCGGGATCACCCGAGA
GAAGTTCAACCTACATCCTCAATCCCGATCTATCCGAGATCCGAGGAATATCGAAATCGGGGCGCGCCTG
GCCTCCGCGCCGGGTTTTGGCGCCTCCCGCGGGCGCCCCCCTCGTCACGGCGAGCGCTGCCACGTCAGAC
GAAGGGCGCAGGAGCGTCCTGATCCTTCCGCCCGGACGCTCAGGACAGCGGCCCGCTGCTCATAAGACTC
GGCCTTAGAACCCCAGTATCAGCAGAAGGACATTTTAGGACGGGACTTGGGTGACTCTAGGGCACTGGTT
TTCTTTCCAGAGAGCGGAACAGGCGAGGAAAAGTAGTCCCTTCTCGGCGATTCTGCGGAGGGATCTCCGT
GGGGCGGTGAACGCCGATGATTATATAAGGACGCGCCGGGTGTGGCACAGCTAGTTCCGTCGCAGCCGGG
ATTTGGGTCGCGGTTCTTGTTTGTGGATCGCTGTGATCGTCACTTGGTGAGTAGCGGGCTGCTGGGCTGG
CCGGGGCTTTCGTGGCCGCCGGGCCGCTCGGTGGGACGGAAGCGTGTGGAGAGACCGCCAAGGGCTGTAG
TCTGGGTCCGCGAGCAAGGTTGCCCTGAACTGGGGGTTGGGGGGAGCGCAGCAAAATGGCGGCTGTTCCC
GAGTCTTGAATGGAAGACGCTTGTGAGGCGGGCTGTGAGGTCGTTGAAACAAGGTGGGGGGCATGGTGGG
CGGCAAGAACCCAAGGTCTTGAGCCCTTCGCTAATGCGGGAAAGCTCTTATTCGGGTGAGATGGGCTGGG
CACCATCTGGGGACCCTGACGTGAAGTTTGTCACTGACTGGAGAACTCGGTTTGTCGTCTGTTGCGGGGG
CGGCAGTTATGGCGGTGCCGTTGGGCAGTGCACCCGTACCTTTGGGAGCGCGCGCCCTCGTCGTGTCGTG
ACGTCACCCGTTCTGTTGGCTTATAATGCAGGGTGGGGCCACCTGCCGGTAGGTGTGCGGTAGGCTTTTC
TCCGTCGCAGGACGCAGGGTTCGGGCCTAGGGTAGGCTCTCCTGAATCGACAGGCGCCGGACCTCTGGTG
AGGGGAGGGATAAGTGAGGCGTCAGTTTCTTTGGTCGGTTTTATGTACCTATCTTCTTAAGTAGCTGAAG
CTCCGGTTTTGAACTATGCGCTCGGGGTTGGCGAGTGTGTTTTGTGAAGTTTTTTAGGCACCTTTTGAAA
TGTAATCATTTGGGTCAATATGTAATTTTCAGTGTTAGACTTGTAAATTGTCCGCTAAATTCTGGCCGTT
TTTGGCTTTTTTGTTAGACAACATGGGTAAAAAGCCTGAACTCACCGCGACGTCTGTCGAGAAGTTTCTG
ATCGAAAAGTTCGACAGCGTCTCCGACCTGATGCAGCTCTCGGAGGGCGAAGAATCTCGTGCTTTCAGCT
TCGATGTAGGAGGGCGTGGATATGTCCTGCGGGTAAATAGCTGCGCCGATGGTTTCTACAAAGATCGTTA
TGTTTATCGGCACTTTGCATCCGCCGCGCTCCCGATTCCGGAAGTGCTTGACATTGGGGAGTTCAGCGAG
AGCCTGACCTATTGCATCTCCCGCCGTGCACAGGGTGTCACGTTGCAAGACCTGCCTGAAACCGAACTGC
CCGCTGTTCTGCAGCCGGTCGCGGAGGCAATGGATGCCATCGCTGCCGCCGATCTTAGCCAGACGAGCGG
GTTCGGCCCATTCGGACCGCAAGGAATCGGTCAATACACTACATGGCGTGATTTCATATGCGCGATTGCT
GATCCCCATGTGTATCACTGGCAAACTGTGATGGACGACACCGTCAGTGCGTCCGTCGCGCAGGCTCTCG
ATGAGCTGATGCTTTGGGCCGAGGACTGCCCCGAAGTCCGGCACCTCGTGCACGCGGATTTCGGCTCCAA
CAATGTCCTGACGGACAATGGCCGCATAACAGCGGTCATTGACTGGAGCGAGGCGATGTTCGGGGATTCC
CAATACGAGGTCGCCAACATCTTCTTCTGGAGGCCGTGGTTGGCTTGTATGGAGCAGCAGACGCGCTACT
TCGAGCGGAGGCATCCGGAGCTTGCAGGATCGCCCCGGCTCCGGGCGTATATGCTCCGCATTGGTCTTGA
CCAACTCTATCAGAGCTTGGTTGACGGCAATTTCGATGATGCAGCTTGGGCGCAGGGTCGATGCGACGCA
ATCGTCCGATCCGGAGCCGGGACTGTCGGGCGTACACAAATCGCCCGCAGAAGCGCCGCCGTCTGGACCG
ATGGCTGTGTAGAAGTACTCGCCGATAGTGGAAACCGACGCCCCAGCACTCGTCCGAGGGCAAAGGAATA
AGCTAGTATGTAAGCCTAGTCTTAGATAATAAAATCGCTATCCATCGAAGATGGATGTGTGTTGGTTTTT
TGTGTGTGTAACGCTAGGCGCGCCTGGTGTACCGAGAACGATCCTCTCAGTGCGAGTCTCGACGATCCAT
ATCGTTGCTTGGCAGTCAGCCAGTCGGAATCCAGCTTGGGACCCAGGAAGTCCAATCGTCAGATATTGTA
CTCAAGCCTGGTCACGGCAGCGTACCGATCTGTTTAAACCTAGATATTGATAGTCTGATCGGTCAACGTA
TAATCGAGTCCTAGCTTTTGCAAACATCTATCAAGAGACAGGATCAGCAGGAGGCTTTCGCATGAGTATT
CAACATTTCCGTGTCGCCCTTATTCCCTTTTTTGCGGCATTTTGCCTTCCTGTTTTTGCTCACCCAGAAA
CGCTGGTGAAAGTAAAAGATGCTGAAGATCAGTTGGGTGCGCGAGTGGGTTACATCGAACTGGATCTCAA
CAGCGGTAAGATCCTTGAGAGTTTTCGCCCCGAAGAACGCTTTCCAATGATGAGCACTTTTAAAGTTCTG
CTATGTGGCGCGGTATTATCCCGTATTGACGCCGGGCAAGAGCAACTCGGTCGCCGCATACACTATTCTC
AGAATGACTTGGTTGAGTATTCACCAGTCACAGAAAAGCATCTTACGGATGGCATGACAGTAAGAGAATT
ATGCAGTGCTGCCATAACCATGAGTGATAACACTGCGGCCAACTTACTTCTGACAACGATTGGAGGACCG
AAGGAGCTAACCGCTTTTTTGCACAACATGGGGGATCATGTAACTCGCCTTGATCGTTGGGAACCGGAGC
TGAATGAAGCCATACCAAACGACGAGCGTGACACCACGATGCCTGTAGCAATGGCAACAACCTTGCGTAA
ACTATTAACTGGCGAACTACTTACTCTAGCTTCCCGGCAACAGTTGATAGACTGGATGGAGGCGGATAAA
GTTGCAGGACCACTTCTGCGCTCGGCCCTTCCGGCTGGCTGGTTTATTGCTGATAAATCTGGAGCCGGTG
AGCGTGGGTCTCGCGGTATCATTGCAGCACTGGGGCCAGATGGTAAGCCCTCCCGTATCGTAGTTATCTA
CACGACGGGGAGTCAGGCAACTATGGATGAACGAAATAGACAGATCGCTGAGATAGGTGCCTCACTGATT
AAGCATTGGTAACCGATTCTAGGTGCATTGGCGCAGAAAAAAATGCCTGATGCGACGCTGCGCGTCTTAT
ACTCCCACATATGCCAGATTCAGCAACGGATACGGCTTCCCCAACTTGCCCACTTCCATACGTGTCCTCC
TTACCAGAAATTTATCCTTAAGATCGTTTAAACTCGACTCTGGCTCTATCGAATCTCCGTCGTTTCGAGC
TTACGCGAACAGCCGTGGCGCTCATTTGCTCGTCGGGCATCGAATCTCGTCAGCTATCGTCAGCTTACCT
TTTTGGCAGCGATCGCGGCTCCCGACATCTTGGACCATTAGCTCCACAGGTATCTTCTTCCCTCTAGTGG
TCATAACAGCAGCTTCAGCTACCTCTCAATTCAAAAAACCCCTCAAGACCCGTTTAGAGGCCCCAAGGGG
TTATGCTATCAATCGTTGCGTTACACACACAAAAAACCAACACACATCCATCTTCGATGGATAGCGATTT
TATTATCTAACTGCTGATCGAGTGTAGCCAGATCTAGTAATCAATTACGGGGTCATTAGTTCATAGCCCA
TATATGGAGTTCCGCGTTACATAACTTACGGTAAATGGCCCGCCTGGCTGACCGCCCAACGACCCCCGCC
CATTGACGTCAATAATGACGTATGTTCCCATAGTAACGCCAATAGGGACTTTCCATTGACGTCAATGGGT
GGAGTATTTACGGTAAACTGCCCACTTGGCAGTACATCAAGTGTATCATATGCCAAGTACGCCCCCTATT
GACGTCAATGACGGTAAATGGCCCGCCTGGCATTATGCCCAGTACATGACCTTATGGGACTTTCCTACTT
GGCAGTACATCTACGTATTAGTCATCGCTATTACCATGCTGATGCGGTTTTGGCAGTACATCAATGGGCG
TGGATAGCGGTTTGACTCACGGGGATTTCCAAGTCTCCACCCCATTGACGTCAATGGGAGTTTGTTTTGG
CACCAAAATCAACGGGACTTTCCAAAATGTCGTAACAACTCCGCCCCATTGACGCAAATGGGCGGTAGGC
GTGTACGGTGGGAGGTCTATATAAGCAGAGCTGGTTTAGTGAACCGTCAGATCAGATCTTTGTCGATCCT
ACCATCCACTCGACACACCCGCCAGCGGCCGC
Features (pLannotate 1.2.2; 20 found; start..end, strand, type, name):
      8..1807    +  CDS            rep (fragment): R1AB_SARS - Experimental evidence at protein level: Swiss-Prot protein existence level 1. [2'-O-methyltransferase]: Methyltransferase that mediates mRNA cap 2'-O-ribose methylation to the 5'-cap structure of viral mRNAs. N7-methyl guanosine cap is a prerequisite for binding of nsp16. Therefore plays an essential role in viral mRNAs cap methylation which is essential to evade immune system. From Severe acute respiratory syndrome coronavirus (SARS-CoV).
   1832..1848    +  CDS            CBP (fragment): calmodulin-binding peptide derived from skeletal muscle myosin light chain kinase; binds calmodulin with nanomolar affinity in the presence of calcium
   1972..2093    -  polyA_signal   SV40 poly(A) signal: SV40 polyadenylation signal
   2116..2185    -  CDS            large T antigen (fragment): large T antigen from SV40 (simian virus 40)
   2208..2254    +  terminator     T7 terminator: transcription terminator for bacteriophage T7 RNA polymerase
   2284..2420    +  terminator     rrnG terminator: transcription terminator from the E. coli ribosomal RNA rrnG operon (Albrechtsen et al., 1991)
   2465..2536    +  misc_feature   3' β-globin insulator: insulator downstream of the human β-globin locus (Farrell et al., 2002)
   2762..3350    -  rep_origin     ori: high-copy-number ColE1/pMB1/pBR322/pUC origin of replication
   3522..3586    -  CDS            bla(M) (fragment): β-lactamase lacking the signal sequence; bla(M); allows cytosolic expression of β-lactamase
   3850..5059    +  promoter       UbC promoter: human ubiquitin C promoter
   5069..6090    +  CDS            HygR (fragment): hygromycin B phosphotransferase confers resistance to hygromycin
   6118..6166    +  polyA_signal   poly(A) signal: synthetic polyadenylation signal
   6432..7292    +  CDS            AmpR: β-lactamase; bla; confers resistance to ampicillin, carbenicillin, and related antibiotics
   7305..7441    +  terminator     rrnG terminator: transcription terminator from the E. coli ribosomal RNA rrnG operon (Albrechtsen et al., 1991)
   7586..7657    +  misc_feature   5' β-globin insulator: insulator upstream of the human β-globin locus (Farrell et al., 2002)
   7662..7708    -  terminator     T7 terminator: transcription terminator for bacteriophage T7 RNA polymerase
   7726..7774    -  polyA_signal   poly(A) signal: synthetic polyadenylation signal
   7855..8158    +  enhancer       CMV enhancer: human cytomegalovirus immediate early enhancer
   8231..8248    -  promoter       CMV promoter (fragment): human cytomegalovirus (CMV) immediate early promoter
   8311..8362    +  promoter       CMVd2 promoter: truncated human cytomegalovirus (CMV) immediate early promoter that yields moderately reduced expression relative to the full-length promoter
