[The description below was written by a language model from this plasmid's Addgene catalogue record and pLannotate feature annotations shown in this document.]
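Description:
pGBW-m4133152 is a mammalian expression plasmid built on the pTwist_CMV_Hygro_6 backbone that carries the wild-type SARS-CoV-2 helicase, nsp13, a mature product of the ORF1ab replicase polyprotein. It is propagated in E. coli as a high-copy plasmid through a ColE1/pUC-type origin and selected with ampicillin via a full-length β-lactamase gene. For selection in mammalian cells, a separate cassette places a hygromycin B phosphotransferase gene under the human ubiquitin C promoter, followed by a synthetic polyadenylation signal.

The roughly 1.8 kb helicase coding sequence sits downstream of CMV immediate-early enhancer and promoter elements, which span the circular junction of the sequence record, and is terminated by an SV40 poly(A) signal. The automated annotation labels the insert as a fragment of the SARS-CoV replicase polyprotein and attaches a methyltransferase description; this reflects homology matching to the related polyprotein entry rather than the identity of the insert, which the catalogue gives as the SARS-CoV-2 helicase. According to the record, the backbone supplies a C-terminal calmodulin-binding peptide tag preceded by a TEV protease cleavage site. The feature table detects only a short CBP fragment immediately after the coding sequence and does not annotate the TEV site separately. Such a tag allows calcium-dependent capture on calmodulin resin and subsequent removal by TEV cleavage.

The expression unit is flanked by β-globin insulator elements, bacterial rrnG and T7 terminators, and an upstream synthetic poly(A) signal, which help isolate it from read-through transcription elsewhere in the plasmid. The construct is suited to transient or hygromycin-selected stable expression of nsp13 in mammalian cells, for example for purification or interaction studies, although the record states only expression as its purpose.
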