Addgene plasmid #152724: pGBW-m4133152
Purpose: Mammalian expression plasmid for SARS-CoV-2 helicase
Depositing lab: Ginkgo Bioworks & Benjie Chen. Depositing organization: Ginkgo Bioworks.
Backbone
  Vector backbone: pTwist_CMV_Hygro_6
  Backbone size w/o insert (bp): 6525
  Vector type: Mammalian Expression
  Selectable markers: Hygromycin
Growth in bacteria
  Bacterial resistance: Ampicillin, 100 μg/mL
  Growth temperature: 37°C
  Growth strain: DH5alpha
  Copy number: High Copy
Gene/Insert
  Gene/Insert name: SARS-CoV-2 helicase (alt name: nsp13)
  Species: Severe acute respiratory syndrome coronavirus 2
  Insert size (bp): 1796
  Mutation: wt
  Entrez Gene: ORF1ab (a.k.a. GU280_gp01)
  Promoter: CMV
  Tag / fusion protein: Cleavable TEV;CBP (C terminal on backbone)
  Cloning method: Unknown
Resource information
  A portion of this plasmid was derived from a plasmid made by: GinkgoBioworks
Depositor comments: NCBI reference sequence: YP_009725308.1
How to cite: pGBW-m4133152 was a gift from Ginkgo Bioworks & Benjie Chen (Addgene plasmid # 152724 ; http://n2t.net/addgene:152724 ; RRID:Addgene_152724)
